Addgene plasmid #188446: B-gTEMP/pRSET-b
Purpose: B-gTEMP for bacterial expression
Depositing lab: Takeharu Nagai. Depositing organization: The University of Osaka. Publication: Intracellular Heat Transfer and Thermal Property Revealed by Kilohertz Temperature Imaging with a Genetically Encoded Nanothermometer. Lu K, Wazawa T, Sakamoto J, Vu CQ, Nakano M, Kamei Y, Nagai T. Nano Lett. 2022 Jul 27;22(14):5698-5707. doi: 10.1021/acs.nanolett.2c00608. Epub 2022 Jul 6. PubMed 35792763.
Backbone
  Vector backbone: pRSET-b
  Vector type: Bacterial Expression
Growth in bacteria
  Bacterial resistance: Ampicillin, 100 μg/mL
  Growth temperature: 37°C
  Growth strain: DH5alpha
  Copy number: High Copy
Gene/Insert
  Gene/Insert name: B-gTEMP
  Species: Synthetic
  Insert size (bp): 2145
  Tag / fusion protein: 6xHis-tag (N terminal on backbone)
Terms and licenses: Academic/Nonprofit Terms; Industry Terms: Not Available to Industry
How to cite: B-gTEMP/pRSET-b was a gift from Takeharu Nagai (Addgene plasmid # 188446 ; http://n2t.net/addgene:188446 ; RRID:Addgene_188446)
