[The description below was written by a language model from this plasmid's Addgene catalogue record and pLannotate feature annotations shown in this document.]
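Description:
B-gTEMP/pRSET-b is a bacterial expression plasmid of about 5 kb that places the synthetic B-gTEMP coding sequence in the pRSET-b backbone for production of the protein in E. coli. It replicates from a high-copy ColE1/pUC-type origin and is selected with ampicillin through the β-lactamase (AmpR) gene and its own promoter. An f1 phage origin is also present, which in principle allows single-stranded DNA production. Short lacZα and lacI fragments in the annotation appear to be backbone remnants rather than functional genes.

Expression is driven by the T7 promoter, so it needs a host that supplies T7 RNA polymerase, and translation starts from the strong phage T7 gene 10 ribosome binding site. The open reading frame begins with the vector-encoded N-terminal leader: a 6xHis tag (annotated as a fragment of a composite tag), the T7 gene 10 leader peptide, and the Xpress epitope with its enterokinase cleavage site. These allow metal-affinity purification, immunodetection and tag removal. The roughly 2.1 kb insert follows in frame and, according to the feature table, consists of the green/yellow fluorescent protein mNeonGreen joined by a very short linker to the orange tandem-dimer tdTomato. A T7 terminator lies downstream. The short gene 10B-derived fragment annotated just before it is probably vector sequence.

The associated publication describes a genetically encoded nanothermometer used for fast intracellular temperature imaging, so B-gTEMP appears to be a two-fluorophore temperature indicator, although the record does not spell out the readout mechanism. This version is intended for bacterial expression, which together with the His tag suits purification of the recombinant protein for work outside cells.
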