Features (pLannotate 1.2.2; 15 found; start..end, strand, type, name):
      2..20      +  promoter       T7 promoter: promoter for bacteriophage T7 RNA polymerase
     52..74      +  RBS            RBS: efficient ribosome binding site from bacteriophage T7 gene 10 (Olins and Rangwala, 1989)
     94..114     +  CDS            capTEV™ (fragment): composite tag for in vivo biotinylation, TEV protease cleavage, and 6xHis tagging
    115..147     +  CDS            T7 tag (gene 10 leader): leader peptide from bacteriophage T7 gene 10 promotes efficient translation in E. coli
    151..174     +  CDS            Xpress™ tag: Xpress™ epitope tag, including an enterokinase recognition and cleavage site
    181..888     +  CDS            mNeonGreen: mNeonGreen is a basic (constitutively fluorescent) green/yellow fluorescent protein published in 2013, derived from Branchiostoma lanceolatum. It is reported to be a very rapidly-maturing monomer with moderate acid sensitivity.
    895..2322    +  CDS            tdTomato: tdTomato is a basic (constitutively fluorescent) orange fluorescent protein published in 2004, derived from Discosoma sp.. It is reported to be a somewhat slowly-maturing tandem dimer with low acid sensitivity.
   2345..2394    +  CDS            SET1 (fragment): solubility-enhancement tag derived from T7 phage gene 10B
   2402..2449    +  terminator     T7 terminator: transcription terminator for bacteriophage T7 RNA polymerase
   2475..2541    +  CDS            lacZα (fragment): LacZα fragment of β-galactosidase; lacZ fragment
   2546..2974    +  rep_origin     f1 ori (sequence partly withheld): f1 bacteriophage origin of replication; arrow indicates direction of (+) strand synthesis
   3027..3131    +  promoter       AmpR promoter: bla
   3132..3992    +  CDS            AmpR: β-lactamase; bla; confers resistance to ampicillin, carbenicillin, and related antibiotics
   4163..4751    +  rep_origin     ori: high-copy-number ColE1/pMB1/pBR322/pUC origin of replication
   4934..4987    +  CDS            lacI (fragment): lac repressor; lacI; The lac repressor binds to the lac operator to inhibit transcription in E. coli. This inhibition can be relieved by adding lactose or isopropyl-β-D-thiogalactopyranoside (IPTG).
>Addgene plasmid #188446 | B-gTEMP/pRSET-b | addgene full sequence | sequence record 369670 | Addgene NGS Result
TTAATACGACTCACTATAGGGAGACCACAACGGTTTCCCTCTAGAAATAATTTTGTTTAACTTTAAGAAG
GAGATATACATATGCGGGGTTCTCATCATCATCATCATCATGGTATGGCTAGCATGACTGGTGGACAGCA
AATGGGTCGGGATCTGTACGACGATGACGATAAGGATCCGATGGTGTCCAAGGGCGAAGAGGACAACATG
GCCAGCCTGCCTGCCACCCACGAGCTGCACATCTTCGGCAGCATCAACGGCGTGGACTTCGACATGGTGG
GACAGGGCACCGGCAACCCCAACGACGGCTACGAGGAACTGAACCTGAAGTCCACAAAGGGCGACCTGCA
GTTCAGCCCCTGGATTCTGGTGCCCCACATCGGCTACGGCTTCCACCAGTACCTGCCCTACCCCGACGGC
ATGAGCCCTTTCCAGGCCGCTATGGTGGATGGCAGCGGCTACCAGGTGCACCGGACCATGCAGTTTGAGG
ACGGCGCCAGCCTGACCGTGAACTACCGGTACACATACGAGGGCAGCCACATCAAGGGCGAGGCCCAAGT
GAAGGGCACAGGCTTTCCAGCCGACGGCCCCGTGATGACCAATAGCCTGACAGCCGCCGACTGGTGCAGA
AGCAAGAAAACCTACCCCAATGACAAGACCATCATCAGCACCTTCAAGTGGTCCTACACCACCGGCAATG
GCAAGCGGTACAGAAGCACCGCCCGGACCACCTACACCTTCGCCAAACCTATGGCCGCCAACTACCTGAA
GAACCAGCCTATGTACGTGTTCCGCAAGACCGAGCTGAAGCACTCCAAGACAGAACTGAACTTCAAAGAG
TGGCAGAAAGCCTTCACCGACGTGATGGGCATGGACGAGCTGTACAAGGGTACCATGGTGAGCAAGGGCG
AGGAGGTCATCAAAGAGTTCATGCGCTTCAAGGTGCGCATGGAGGGCTCCATGAACGGCCACGAGTTCGA
GATCGAGGGCGAGGGCGAGGGCCGCCCCTACGAGGGCACCCAGACCGCCAAGCTGAAGGTGACCAAGGGC
GGCCCCCTGCCCTTCGCCTGGGACATCCTGTCCCCCCAGTTCATGTACGGCTCCAAGGCGTACGTGAAGC
ACCCCGCCGACATCCCCGATTACAAGAAGCTGTCCTTCCCCGAGGGCTTCAAGTGGGAGCGCGTGATGAA
CTTCGAGGACGGCGGTCTGGTGACCGTGACCCAGGACTCCTCCCTGCAGGACGGCACGCTGATCTACAAG
GTGAAGATGCGCGGCACCAACTTCCCCCCCGACGGCCCCGTAATGCAGAAGAAGACCATGGGCTGGGAGG
CCTCCACCGAGCGCCTGTACCCCCGCGACGGCGTGCTGAAGGGCGAGATCCACCAGGCCCTGAAGCTGAA
GGACGGCGGCCACTACCTGGTGGAGTTCAAGACCATCTACATGGCCAAGAAGCCCGTGCAACTGCCCGGC
TACTACTACGTGGACACCAAGCTGGACATCACCTCCCACAACGAGGACTACACCATCGTGGAACAGTACG
AGCGCTCCGAGGGCCGCCACCACCTGTTCCTGGGGCATGGCACCGGCAGCACCGGCAGCGGCAGCTCCGG
CACCGCCTCCTCCGAGGACAACAACATGGCCGTCATCAAAGAGTTCATGCGCTTCAAGGTGCGCATGGAG
GGCTCCATGAACGGCCACGAGTTCGAGATCGAGGGCGAGGGCGAGGGCCGCCCCTACGAGGGCACCCAGA
CCGCCAAGCTGAAGGTGACCAAGGGCGGCCCCCTGCCCTTCGCCTGGGACATCCTGTCCCCCCAGTTCAT
GTACGGCTCCAAGGCGTACGTGAAGCACCCCGCCGACATCCCCGATTACAAGAAGCTGTCCTTCCCCGAG
GGCTTCAAGTGGGAGCGCGTGATGAACTTCGAGGACGGCGGTCTGGTGACCGTGACCCAGGACTCCTCCC
TGCAGGACGGCACGCTGATCTACAAGGTGAAGATGCGCGGCACCAACTTCCCCCCCGACGGCCCCGTAAT
GCAGAAGAAGACCATGGGCTGGGAGGCCTCCACCGAGCGCCTGTACCCCCGCGACGGCGTGCTGAAGGGC
GAGATCCACCAGGCCCTGAAGCTGAAGGACGGCGGCCACTACCTGGTGGAGTTCAAGACCATCTACATGG
CCAAGAAGCCCGTGCAACTGCCCGGCTACTACTACGTGGACACCAAGCTGGACATCACCTCCCACAACGA
GGACTACACCATCGTGGAACAGTACGAGCGCTCCGAGGGCCGCCACCACCTGTTCCTGTACGGCATGGAC
GAGCTGTACAAGTAAGAATTCGAAGCTTGATCCGGCTGCTAACAAAGCCCGAAAGGAAGCTGAGTTGGCT
GCTGCCACCGCTGAGCAATAACTAGCATAACCCCTTGGGGCCTCTAAACGGGTCTTGAGGGGTTTTTTGC
TGAAAGGAGGAACTATATCCGGATCTGGCGTAATAGCGAAGAGGCCCGCACCGATCGCCCTTCCCAACAG
TTGCGCAGCCTGAATGGCGAATGGG
[124 nt withheld, positions 2546-2669]
C
[91 nt withheld, positions 2671-2761]
A
[49 nt withheld, positions 2763-2811]
CCTTTGACGTTGGAGTCCACGTTCTTT
[37 nt withheld, positions 2839-2875]
ACCCTATCTCGGTCTATTCTTTTGATTTATAAGGGATTTTGCCGATTTCGGCCTATTGGTTAAAAAATGA
GCTGATTTAACAAAAATTTAACGCGAATTTTAACAAAATATTAACGCTTACAATTTAGGTGGCACTTTTC
GGGGAAATGTGCGCGGAACCCCTATTTGTTTATTTTTCTAAATACATTCAAATATGTATCCGCTCATGAG
ACAATAACCCTGATAAATGCTTCAATAATATTGAAAAAGGAAGAGTATGAGTATTCAACATTTCCGTGTC
GCCCTTATTCCCTTTTTTGCGGCATTTTGCCTTCCTGTTTTTGCTCACCCAGAAACGCTGGTGAAAGTAA
AAGATGCTGAAGATCAGTTGGGTGCACGAGTGGGTTACATCGAACTGGATCTCAACAGCGGTAAGATCCT
TGAGAGTTTTCGCCCCGAAGAACGTTTTCCAATGATGAGCACTTTTAAAGTTCTGCTATGTGGCGCGGTA
TTATCCCGTATTGACGCCGGGCAAGAGCAACTCGGTCGCCGCATACACTATTCTCAGAATGACTTGGTTG
AGTACTCACCAGTCACAGAAAAGCATCTTACGGATGGCATGACAGTAAGAGAATTATGCAGTGCTGCCAT
AACCATGAGTGATAACACTGCGGCCAACTTACTTCTGACAACGATCGGAGGACCGAAGGAGCTAACCGCT
TTTTTGCACAACATGGGGGATCATGTAACTCGCCTTGATCGTTGGGAACCGGAGCTGAATGAAGCCATAC
CAAACGACGAGCGTGACACCACGATGCCTGTAGCAATGGCAACAACGTTGCGCAAACTATTAACTGGCGA
ACTACTTACTCTAGCTTCCCGGCAACAATTAATAGACTGGATGGAGGCGGATAAAGTTGCAGGACCACTT
CTGCGCTCGGCCCTTCCGGCTGGCTGGTTTATTGCTGATAAATCTGGAGCCGGTGAGCGTGGGTCTCGCG
GTATCATTGCAGCACTGGGGCCAGATGGTAAGCCCTCCCGTATCGTAGTTATCTACACGACGGGGAGTCA
GGCAACTATGGATGAACGAAATAGACAGATCGCTGAGATAGGTGCCTCACTGATTAAGCATTGGTAACTG
TCAGACCAAGTTTACTCATATATACTTTAGATTGATTTAAAACTTCATTTTTAATTTAAAAGGATCTAGG
TGAAGATCCTTTTTGATAATCTCATGACCAAAATCCCTTAACGTGAGTTTTCGTTCCACTGAGCGTCAGA
CCCCGTAGAAAAGATCAAAGGATCTTCTTGAGATCCTTTTTTTCTGCGCGTAATCTGCTGCTTGCAAACA
AAAAAACCACCGCTACCAGCGGTGGTTTGTTTGCCGGATCAAGAGCTACCAACTCTTTTTCCGAAGGTAA
CTGGCTTCAGCAGAGCGCAGATACCAAATACTGTTCTTCTAGTGTAGCCGTAGTTAGGCCACCACTTCAA
GAACTCTGTAGCACCGCCTACATACCTCGCTCTGCTAATCCTGTTACCAGTGGCTGCTGCCAGTGGCGAT
AAGTCGTGTCTTACCGGGTTGGACTCAAGACGATAGTTACCGGATAAGGCGCAGCGGTCGGGCTGAACGG
GGGGTTCGTGCACACAGCCCAGCTTGGAGCGAACGACCTACACCGAACTGAGATACCTACAGCGTGAGCT
ATGAGAAAGCGCCACGCTTCCCGAAGGGAGAAAGGCGGACAGGTATCCGGTAAGCGGCAGGGTCGGAACA
GGAGAGCGCACGAGGGAGCTTCCAGGGGGAAACGCCTGGTATCTTTATAGTCCTGTCGGGTTTCGCCACC
TCTGACTTGAGCGTCGATTTTTGTGATGCTCGTCAGGGGGGCGGAGCCTATGGAAAAACGCCAGCAACGC
GGCCTTTTTACGGTTCCTGGCCTTTTGCTGGCCTTTTGCTCACATGTTCTTTCCTGCGTTATCCCCTGAT
TCTGTGGATAACCGTATTACCGCCTTTGAGTGAGCTGATACCGCTCGCCGCAGCCGAACGACCGAGCGCA
GCGAGTCAGTGAGCGAGGAAGCGGAAGAGCGCCCAATACGCAAACCGCCTCTCCCCGCGCGTTGGCCGAT
TCATTAATGCAGGATCTCGATCCCGCGAAA
